Addgene plasmid #136168: pCDNA4.TO-ORF2-2xCSTREP
Purpose: Expresses C-terminally strep tagged Kaposi's Sarcoma Associated Herpesvirus (KSHV) ORF2
Depositing lab: Britt Glaunsinger. Depositing organization: University of California, Berkeley. Publication: Global mapping of herpesvirus-host protein complexes reveals a transcription strategy for late genes. Davis ZH, Verschueren E, Jang GM, Kleffman K, Johnson JR, Park J, Von Dollen J, Maher MC, Johnson T, Newton W, Jager S, Shales M, Horner J, Hernandez RD, Krogan NJ, Glaunsinger BA. Mol Cell. 2015 Jan 22;57(2):349-60. doi: 10.1016/j.molcel.2014.11.026. Epub 2014 Dec 24. PubMed 25544563.
Backbone
  Vector backbone: pCDNA4.TO
  Backbone manufacturer: Invitrogen
  Vector type: Mammalian Expression
  Selectable markers: Zeocin
Growth in bacteria
  Bacterial resistance: Ampicillin, 100 μg/mL
  Growth temperature: 37°C
  Growth strain: DH5alpha
  Copy number: High Copy
Gene/Insert
  Gene/Insert name: ORF2
  Species: Kaposi's sarcoma-associated herpesvirus (KSHV)
  Promoter: CMV
  Cloning method: Restriction Enzyme; 5′ cloning site Unknown (unknown if destroyed)
  Sequencing primers: 5′ CGCAAATGGGCGGTAGGCGTG; 3′ TAGAAGGCACAGTCGAGGCT
Resource information
  A portion of this plasmid was derived from a plasmid made by: cDNA of reactivated TREx BCBL-1-RTA cells
Terms and licenses: Academic/Nonprofit Terms; Industry Terms: Not Available to Industry
How to cite: pCDNA4.TO-ORF2-2xCSTREP was a gift from Britt Glaunsinger (Addgene plasmid # 136168 ; http://n2t.net/addgene:136168 ; RRID:Addgene_136168)
