[The description below was written by a language model from this plasmid's Addgene catalogue record and pLannotate feature annotations shown in this document.]
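Description:
pCDNA4.TO-ORF2-2xCSTREP is a mammalian expression plasmid built on the Invitrogen pcDNA4/TO backbone that expresses Kaposi's sarcoma-associated herpesvirus (KSHV) ORF2 carrying a C-terminal tandem (2x) Strep tag. The insert was derived from cDNA of reactivated TREx BCBL-1-RTA cells and cloned by restriction enzyme methods, though the cloning sites are not recorded. In E. coli the plasmid replicates from a high-copy ColE1/pUC-type origin and is selected with ampicillin through the bla gene. An f1 origin is also present. For selection in mammalian cells, the Sh ble gene confers Zeocin resistance. It is driven by the SV40 early promoter, with an EM7 bacterial promoter directly upstream, and terminated by the SV40 poly(A) signal.

Expression of the ORF is driven by the human CMV immediate-early enhancer and promoter. Two short tet operator matches follow immediately downstream, annotated automatically as PLtetO-1 and TRE3GV fragments. They correspond to the TetO2 arrangement of this backbone, which allows tetracycline- or doxycycline-inducible expression in cells that supply the Tet repressor and constitutive expression in cells that lack it. Transcripts end at the bovine growth hormone poly(A) signal. The annotation tool labels the coding region as human DHFR. This fits KSHV ORF2 being a viral dihydrofolate reductase homologue, so the label should be read as a similarity match and not as a human insert. The Strep tag itself is not annotated in the feature table, but it presumably lies in the unannotated stretch between the ORF and the poly(A) signal. The tag permits affinity purification on Strep-Tactin resins, and the associated publication used affinity-tagged viral proteins to map herpesvirus–host protein complexes.
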