Features (pLannotate 1.2.2; 22 found; start..end, strand, type, name):
     28..80      -  misc_feature   bom (fragment): basis of mobility region from pBR322
    235..614     +  enhancer       CMV enhancer: human cytomegalovirus immediate early enhancer
    615..818     +  promoter       CMV promoter: human cytomegalovirus (CMV) immediate early promoter
    820..839     +  promoter       PLtetO-1 promoter (fragment): modified phage lambda PL promoter with tet operator sites (Lutz and Bujard, 1997)
    841..860     +  promoter       PLtetO-1 promoter (fragment): modified phage lambda PL promoter with tet operator sites (Lutz and Bujard, 1997)
    868..901     +  promoter       TRE3GV promoter (fragment): 3rd-generation Tet-responsive promoter that can be activated by binding of Tet-On® 3G, optimized for retroviral and lentiviral vectors
   1034..1576    +  CDS            DHFR: DYR_HUMAN - Experimental evidence at protein level: Swiss-Prot protein existence level 1. Key enzyme in folate metabolism. Contributes to the de novo mitochondrial thymidylate biosynthesis pathway. Catalyzes an essential reaction for de novo glycine and purine synthesis, and for DNA precursor synthesis. Binds its own mRNA and that of DHFR2. From Homo sapiens (Human).
   1800..2024    +  polyA_signal   bGH poly(A) signal: bovine growth hormone polyadenylation signal
   2028..2049    +  promoter       SV40 promoter (fragment): SV40 enhancer and early promoter
   2070..2498    +  rep_origin     f1 ori (sequence partly withheld): f1 bacteriophage origin of replication; arrow indicates direction of (+) strand synthesis
   2512..2841    +  promoter       SV40 promoter: SV40 enhancer and early promoter
   2889..2936    +  promoter       EM7 promoter: synthetic bacterial promoter&nbsp
   2955..3329    +  CDS            BleoR: antibiotic-binding protein; Sh ble from Streptoalloteichus hindustanus; confers resistance to bleomycin, phleomycin, and Zeocin™
   3339..3464    +  CDS            ble (fragment): BLE_KLEPN - Experimental evidence at protein level: Swiss-Prot protein existence level 1. Binding protein with a strong affinity to the bleomycin family of antibiotics. Binds to CL990; an antimitotic-antibiotic compound. From Klebsiella pneumoniae.
   3459..3580    +  polyA_signal   SV40 poly(A) signal: SV40 polyadenylation signal
   3653..3669    -  protein_bind   lac operator: The lac repressor binds to the lac operator to inhibit transcription in E. coli. This inhibition can be relieved by adding lactose or isopropyl-β-D-thiogalactopyranoside (IPTG). lac repressor encoded by lacI
   3677..3707    -  promoter       lac promoter: promoter for the E. coli lac operon
   3722..3743    -  protein_bind   CAP binding site: CAP binding activates transcription in the presence of cAMP. E. coli catabolite activator protein
   3756..3848    -  CDS            lacI (fragment): lac repressor; lacI; The lac repressor binds to the lac operator to inhibit transcription in E. coli. This inhibition can be relieved by adding lactose or isopropyl-β-D-thiogalactopyranoside (IPTG).
   4031..4619    -  rep_origin     ori: high-copy-number ColE1/pMB1/pBR322/pUC origin of replication
   4790..5650    -  CDS            AmpR: β-lactamase; bla; confers resistance to ampicillin, carbenicillin, and related antibiotics
   5651..5755    -  promoter       AmpR promoter: bla
>Addgene plasmid #136168 | pCDNA4.TO-ORF2-2xCSTREP | addgene full sequence | sequence record 267391 | Addgene NGS Result
GACGGATCGGGAGATCTCCCGATCCCCTATGGTGCACTCTCAGTACAATCTGCTCTGATGCCGCATAGTT
AAGCCAGTATCTGCTCCCTGCTTGTGTGTTGGAGGTCGCTGAGTAGTGCGCGAGCAAAATTTAAGCTACA
ACAAGGCAAGGCTTGACCGACAATTGCATGAAGAATCTGCTTAGGGTTAGGCGTTTTGCGCTGCTTCGCG
ATGTACGGGCCAGATATACGCGTTGACATTGATTATTGACTAGTTATTAATAGTAATCAATTACGGGGTC
ATTAGTTCATAGCCCATATATGGAGTTCCGCGTTACATAACTTACGGTAAATGGCCCGCCTGGCTGACCG
CCCAACGACCCCCGCCCATTGACGTCAATAATGACGTATGTTCCCATAGTAACGCCAATAGGGACTTTCC
ATTGACGTCAATGGGTGGAGTATTTACGGTAAACTGCCCACTTGGCAGTACATCAAGTGTATCATATGCC
AAGTACGCCCCCTATTGACGTCAATGACGGTAAATGGCCCGCCTGGCATTATGCCCAGTACATGACCTTA
TGGGACTTTCCTACTTGGCAGTACATCTACGTATTAGTCATCGCTATTACCATGGTGATGCGGTTTTGGC
AGTACATCAATGGGCGTGGATAGCGGTTTGACTCACGGGGATTTCCAAGTCTCCACCCCATTGACGTCAA
TGGGAGTTTGTTTTGGCACCAAAATCAACGGGACTTTCCAAAATGTCGTAACAACTCCGCCCCATTGACG
CAAATGGGCGGTAGGCGTGTACGGTGGGAGGTCTATATAAGCAGAGCTCTCCCTATCAGTGATAGAGATC
TCCCTATCAGTGATAGAGATCGTCGACGAGCTCGTTTAGTGAACCGTCAGATCGCCTGGAGACGCCATCC
ACGCTGTTTTGACCTCCATAGAAGACACCGGGACCGATCCAGCCTCCGGACTCTAGCGTTTAAACTTAAG
CTTGGTACCGAGCTCGGATCCACTAGTCCAGTGTGGTGGAATTCATGGATCCTACACTTTACTGTGTAGT
TGCGGTTGATACCAAACTCGGGATCGGAAAAAACAGATGTCTCCCGTGGCCTGCATTGCGGGGAGACATG
AGGCGTTTTCGACAGCTGACTACCGACTGTGCCCCTGGAAAACAAAACATGGTTGTTATGGGGCGGCGCA
CATGGCTTTCGATTCCCGCGGGCTGTAGACCATTGGCGGGTAGAATCAATGTGGTTCTAAGTCGCACGTT
AGAAACCCCGCCCCCTGGTGCTCACTTTTTGGCGAGTTCGCTCGATGCCGCGCTTGGGTTGGCGAGAAGC
CCAGAGCTAGCACAGCAAATTGACAAGGTTTGGGTCATCGGGGGTGGGAACTTGTACCGGGAGGCGCTCA
CTGGCCCCTGGCCAGTTAGGCTATTTTTAACCCGGGTTTTACATGACTTTGCGTGTGACGTGTTTCTCTC
GCATGATAGCTTGGCTGCGTATGCCCGCGTGAACCCCAAGCCTGGCGAGCAAGAGAGGGTTTTTCAAGAA
CGTGGTATCTTTTACATGTTTGAGACCTACATAAAAGTGACTCAGAGTTCGGATACGGCGTTGCCTGATT
TGGAGCGGCCCCGATCCGCGACCCCGCCCTTCAGTGAGACTTCGTCAGGGCGGCCGCTCGAGGGAGGCGG
TGGATGGAGCCACCCCCAGTTCGAGAAGGGCGGCGGCAGCGGCGGCGGCAGCGGCGGCGGCAGCTGGAGC
CACCCCCAGTTCGAGAAGGGGCCCGTTTAAACCCGCTGATCAGCCTCGACTGTGCCTTCTAGTTGCCAGC
CATCTGTTGTTTGCCCCTCCCCCGTGCCTTCCTTGACCCTGGAAGGTGCCACTCCCACTGTCCTTTCCTA
ATAAAATGAGGAAATTGCATCGCATTGTCTGAGTAGGTGTCATTCTATTCTGGGGGGTGGGGTGGGGCAG
GACAGCAAGGGGGAGGATTGGGAAGACAATAGCAGGCATGCTGGGGATGCGGTGGGCTCTATGGCTTCTG
AGGCGGAAAGAACCAGCTGGGGCTCTAGGGGGTATCCCC
[124 nt withheld, positions 2070-2193]
C
[91 nt withheld, positions 2195-2285]
A
[49 nt withheld, positions 2287-2335]
CCTTTGACGTTGGAGTCCACGTTCTTT
[37 nt withheld, positions 2363-2399]
ACCCTATCTCGGTCTATTCTTTTGATTTATAAGGGATTTTGCCGATTTCGGCCTATTGGTTAAAAAATGA
GCTGATTTAACAAAAATTTAACGCGAATTAATTCTGTGGAATGTGTGTCAGTTAGGGTGTGGAAAGTCCC
CAGGCTCCCCAGCAGGCAGAAGTATGCAAAGCATGCATCTCAATTAGTCAGCAACCAGGTGTGGAAAGTC
CCCAGGCTCCCCAGCAGGCAGAAGTATGCAAAGCATGCATCTCAATTAGTCAGCAACCATAGTCCCGCCC
CTAACTCCGCCCATCCCGCCCCTAACTCCGCCCAGTTCCGCCCATTCTCCGCCCCATGGCTGACTAATTT
TTTTTATTTATGCAGAGGCCGAGGCCGCCTCTGCCTCTGAGCTATTCCAGAAGTAGTGAGGAGGCTTTTT
TGGAGGCCTAGGCTTTTGCAAAAAGCTCCCGGGAGCTTGTATATCCATTTTCGGATCTGATCAGCACGTG
TTGACAATTAATCATCGGCATAGTATATCGGCATAGTATAATACGACAAGGTGAGGAACTAAACCATGGC
CAAGTTGACCAGTGCCGTTCCGGTGCTCACCGCGCGCGACGTCGCCGGAGCGGTCGAGTTCTGGACCGAC
CGGCTCGGGTTCTCCCGGGACTTCGTGGAGGACGACTTCGCCGGTGTGGTCCGGGACGACGTGACCCTGT
TCATCAGCGCGGTCCAGGACCAGGTGGTGCCGGACAACACCCTGGCCTGGGTGTGGGTGCGCGGCCTGGA
CGAGCTGTACGCCGAGTGGTCGGAGGTCGTGTCCACGAACTTCCGGGACGCCTCCGGGCCGGCCATGACC
GAGATCGGCGAGCAGCCGTGGGGGCGGGAGTTCGCCCTGCGCGACCCGGCCGGCAACTGCGTGCACTTCG
TGGCCGAGGAGCAGGACTGACACGTGCTACGAGATTTCGATTCCACCGCCGCCTTCTATGAAAGGTTGGG
CTTCGGAATCGTTTTCCGGGACGCCGGCTGGATGATCCTCCAGCGCGGGGATCTCATGCTGGAGTTCTTC
GCCCACCCCAACTTGTTTATTGCAGCTTATAATGGTTACAAATAAAGCAATAGCATCACAAATTTCACAA
ATAAAGCATTTTTTTCACTGCATTCTAGTTGTGGTTTGTCCAAACTCATCAATGTATCTTATCATGTCTG
TATACCGTCGACCTCTAGCTAGAGCTTGGCGTAATCATGGTCATAGCTGTTTCCTGTGTGAAATTGTTAT
CCGCTCACAATTCCACACAACATACGAGCCGGAAGCATAAAGTGTAAAGCCTGGGGTGCCTAATGAGTGA
GCTAACTCACATTAATTGCGTTGCGCTCACTGCCCGCTTTCCAGTCGGGAAACCTGTCGTGCCAGCTGCA
TTAATGAATCGGCCAACGCGCGGGGAGAGGCGGTTTGCGTATTGGGCGCTCTTCCGCTTCCTCGCTCACT
GACTCGCTGCGCTCGGTCGTTCGGCTGCGGCGAGCGGTATCAGCTCACTCAAAGGCGGTAATACGGTTAT
CCACAGAATCAGGGGATAACGCAGGAAAGAACATGTGAGCAAAAGGCCAGCAAAAGGCCAGGAACCGTAA
AAAGGCCGCGTTGCTGGCGTTTTTCCATAGGCTCCGCCCCCCTGACGAGCATCACAAAAATCGACGCTCA
AGTCAGAGGTGGCGAAACCCGACAGGACTATAAAGATACCAGGCGTTTCCCCCTGGAAGCTCCCTCGTGC
GCTCTCCTGTTCCGACCCTGCCGCTTACCGGATACCTGTCCGCCTTTCTCCCTTCGGGAAGCGTGGCGCT
TTCTCATAGCTCACGCTGTAGGTATCTCAGTTCGGTGTAGGTCGTTCGCTCCAAGCTGGGCTGTGTGCAC
GAACCCCCCGTTCAGCCCGACCGCTGCGCCTTATCCGGTAACTATCGTCTTGAGTCCAACCCGGTAAGAC
ACGACTTATCGCCACTGGCAGCAGCCACTGGTAACAGGATTAGCAGAGCGAGGTATGTAGGCGGTGCTAC
AGAGTTCTTGAAGTGGTGGCCTAACTACGGCTACACTAGAAGAACAGTATTTGGTATCTGCGCTCTGCTG
AAGCCAGTTACCTTCGGAAAAAGAGTTGGTAGCTCTTGATCCGGCAAACAAACCACCGCTGGTAGCGGTG
GTTTTTTTGTTTGCAAGCAGCAGATTACGCGCAGAAAAAAAGGATCTCAAGAAGATCCTTTGATCTTTTC
TACGGGGTCTGACGCTCAGTGGAACGAAAACTCACGTTAAGGGATTTTGGTCATGAGATTATCAAAAAGG
ATCTTCACCTAGATCCTTTTAAATTAAAAATGAAGTTTTAAATCAATCTAAAGTATATATGAGTAAACTT
GGTCTGACAGTTACCAATGCTTAATCAGTGAGGCACCTATCTCAGCGATCTGTCTATTTCGTTCATCCAT
AGTTGCCTGACTCCCCGTCGTGTAGATAACTACGATACGGGAGGGCTTACCATCTGGCCCCAGTGCTGCA
ATGATACCGCGAGACCCACGCTCACCGGCTCCAGATTTATCAGCAATAAACCAGCCAGCCGGAAGGGCCG
AGCGCAGAAGTGGTCCTGCAACTTTATCCGCCTCCATCCAGTCTATTAATTGTTGCCGGGAAGCTAGAGT
AAGTAGTTCGCCAGTTAATAGTTTGCGCAACGTTGTTGCCATTGCTACAGGCATCGTGGTGTCACGCTCG
TCGTTTGGTATGGCTTCATTCAGCTCCGGTTCCCAACGATCAAGGCGAGTTACATGATCCCCCATGTTGT
GCAAAAAAGCGGTTAGCTCCTTCGGTCCTCCGATCGTTGTCAGAAGTAAGTTGGCCGCAGTGTTATCACT
CATGGTTATGGCAGCACTGCATAATTCTCTTACTGTCATGCCATCCGTAAGATGCTTTTCTGTGACTGGT
GAGTACTCAACCAAGTCATTCTGAGAATAGTGTATGCGGCGACCGAGTTGCTCTTGCCCGGCGTCAATAC
GGGATAATACCGCGCCACATAGCAGAACTTTAAAAGTGCTCATCATTGGAAAACGTTCTTCGGGGCGAAA
ACTCTCAAGGATCTTACCGCTGTTGAGATCCAGTTCGATGTAACCCACTCGTGCACCCAACTGATCTTCA
GCATCTTTTACTTTCACCAGCGTTTCTGGGTGAGCAAAAACAGGAAGGCAAAATGCCGCAAAAAAGGGAA
TAAGGGCGACACGGAAATGTTGAATACTCATACTCTTCCTTTTTCAATATTATTGAAGCATTTATCAGGG
TTATTGTCTCATGAGCGGATACATATTTGAATGTATTTAGAAAAATAAACAAATAGGGGTTCCGCGCACA
TTTCCCCGAAAAGTGCCACCTGACGTC
